Addgene plasmid #85140: pLV-hTERT-IRES-hygro
Purpose: Lentiviral expression of hTERT, used to create immortalized cell lines
Depositing lab: Tobias Meyer. Depositing organization: Stanford University. Publication: Engulfed cadherin fingers are polarized junctional structures between collectively migrating endothelial cells. Hayer A, Shao L, Chung M, Joubert LM, Yang HW, Tsai FC, Bisaria A, Betzig E, Meyer T. Nat Cell Biol. 2016 Dec;18(12):1311-1323. doi: 10.1038/ncb3438. Epub 2016 Nov 14. PubMed 27842057.
Backbone
  Vector backbone: pLV-EF1a-IRES-Hygro
  Backbone size w/o insert (bp): 9211
  Total vector size (bp): 12578
  Vector type: Lentiviral
  Selectable markers: Hygromycin
Growth in bacteria
  Bacterial resistance: Ampicillin, 100 μg/mL
  Growth temperature: 30°C
  Growth strain: NEB Stable
  Copy number: High Copy
Gene/Insert
  Gene/Insert name: hTERT (alt name: TERT)
  Species: H. sapiens (human)
  Insert size (bp): 3399
  Entrez Gene: TERT (a.k.a. CMM9, DKCA2, DKCB4, EST2, PFBMFT1, TCS1, TP2, TRT, hEST2, hTRT)
  Promoter: EF1a
  Cloning method: Gibson Cloning
  Sequencing primers: 5′ TCAAGCCTCAGACAGTGGTTC; 3′ ACACCGGCCTTATTCCAA
Resource information
  A portion of this plasmid was derived from a plasmid made by: pBABE-hygro-hTERT, Addgene plasmid #1773 (Counter CM, Hahn WC, Wei W, Caddle SD, Beijersbergen RL, Lansdorp PM, Sedivy JM, Weinberg RA. (1998) PNAS(25):14723-8. PMID: 9843956)
Terms and licenses: Academic/Nonprofit Terms; Industry Terms: Not Available to Industry
Depositor comments: The 3rd generation packaging system (pMDLg/pRRE, pRSV-rev, and pVSVG) was used to create virus from this lentiviral transfer vector.
How to cite: pLV-hTERT-IRES-hygro was a gift from Tobias Meyer (Addgene plasmid # 85140 ; http://n2t.net/addgene:85140 ; RRID:Addgene_85140)
