[The description below was written by a language model from this plasmid's Addgene catalogue record and pLannotate feature annotations shown in this document.]
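Description:
pLV-hTERT-IRES-hygro is an HIV-1-based lentiviral transfer vector built on the pLV-EF1a-IRES-Hygro backbone for stable expression of human telomerase reverse transcriptase (hTERT, the catalytic subunit of telomerase) in mammalian cells. It is maintained in E. coli through a high-copy ColE1/pUC-type origin and an ampicillin resistance gene (β-lactamase) with its own promoter. Remnants of lac regulatory sequence and an SV40 poly(A) signal also sit in the bacterial backbone. The catalogue lists a total size of about 12.6 kb, slightly larger than the 12,531-nt sequenced record from which the feature table was generated.

Between two HIV-1 LTR elements (both labelled by the annotation tool as truncated 5' LTRs, each preceded by a nef-derived fragment), the vector carries the Ψ packaging signal with a short gag fragment, the Rev response element for Rev-dependent nuclear export of the genomic RNA, and the cPPT/CTS. The expression cassette uses the human EF-1α core promoter with its intron A to drive a single bicistronic transcript. The roughly 3.4 kb hTERT coding sequence comes first, followed by an EMCV IRES that permits cap-independent translation of the hygromycin phosphotransferase gene (hph). Hygromycin selection therefore enriches for transduced cells that also express hTERT. A WPRE downstream of hph enhances transcript stability and expression.

The hTERT sequence was derived from pBABE-hygro-hTERT and inserted by Gibson assembly. The depositor reports producing virus with a third-generation packaging system (separate gag/pol, rev and VSV-G envelope plasmids). The stated purpose is generating immortalized cell lines, since hTERT expression counteracts telomere shortening.
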