Features (pLannotate 1.2.2; 23 found; start..end, strand, type, name):
    377..634     +  LTR            5' LTR (truncated): truncated 5' long terminal repeat (LTR) from HIV-1
    681..806     +  misc_feature   HIV-1 Ψ: packaging signal of human immunodeficiency virus type 1
    790..1128    +  CDS            HIV-1 gag (fragment): gag protein from human immunodeficiency virus 1; gag
   1303..1536    +  misc_feature   RRE: The Rev response element (RRE) of HIV-1 allows for Rev-dependent mRNA export from the nucleus to the cytoplasm.
   1913..2013    +  CDS            Rev (fragment): human immunodeficiency virus 1 (HIV-1) Rev protein; rev; enhances nuclear export of unspliced and incompletely spliced viral mRNAs
   2028..2143    +  misc_feature   cPPT/CTS: central polypurine tract and central termination sequence of HIV-1 (lacking the first T)
   2221..2432    +  promoter       EF-1α core promoter: core promoter for human elongation factor EF-1α
   2433..3371    +  intron         EF-1α intron A: intron upstream of the start codon of human EF-1α
   3387..6785    +  CDS            hTERT: human telomerase reverse transcriptase, the catalytic subunit of telomerase; TERT; prevents telomere shortening and allows postsenescent cells to proliferate beyond crisis (Counter et al., 1998); also known as EST2
   6887..7448    +  misc_feature   IRES: internal ribosome entry site (IRES) of the encephalomyocarditis virus (EMCV)
   7451..8473    +  CDS            hph: KHYB_ECOLX - Experimental evidence at protein level: Swiss-Prot protein existence level 1. The aminoglycoside phosphotransferases achieve inactivation of their antibiotic substrates by phosphorylation. Only phosphorylates hygromycin and closely related compounds such as demethyl analogs and destomycin. From Escherichia coli.
   8500..9088    +  misc_feature   WPRE: woodchuck hepatitis virus posttranscriptional regulatory element
   9105..9623    +  CDS            nef (fragment): NEF_HV1BR - Experimental evidence at protein level: Swiss-Prot protein existence level 1. Extracellular Nef protein targets CD4(+) T-lymphocytes for apoptosis by interacting with CXCR4 surface receptors (PubMed:14990729). From Human immunodeficiency virus type 1 group M subtype B (isolate BRU/LAI) (HIV-1).
   9671..9928    +  LTR            5' LTR (truncated): truncated 5' long terminal repeat (LTR) from HIV-1
  10078..10100   -  protein_bind   lac operator (fragment): The lac repressor binds to the lac operator to inhibit transcription in E. coli. This inhibition can be relieved by adding lactose or isopropyl-β-D-thiogalactopyranoside (IPTG). lac repressor encoded by lacI
  10104..10134   -  promoter       lac promoter: promoter for the E. coli lac operon
  10149..10170   -  protein_bind   CAP binding site: CAP binding activates transcription in the presence of cAMP. E. coli catabolite activator protein
  10183..10275   -  CDS            lacI (fragment): lac repressor; lacI; The lac repressor binds to the lac operator to inhibit transcription in E. coli. This inhibition can be relieved by adding lactose or isopropyl-β-D-thiogalactopyranoside (IPTG).
  10458..11046   -  rep_origin     ori: high-copy-number ColE1/pMB1/pBR322/pUC origin of replication
  11217..12077   -  CDS            AmpR: β-lactamase; bla; confers resistance to ampicillin, carbenicillin, and related antibiotics
  12078..12182   -  promoter       AmpR promoter: bla
  12230..12364   +  polyA_signal   SV40 poly(A) signal: SV40 polyadenylation signal
  12531..329     +  CDS            nef (fragment) (across the origin): NEF_HV1BR - Experimental evidence at protein level: Swiss-Prot protein existence level 1. Extracellular Nef protein targets CD4(+) T-lymphocytes for apoptosis by interacting with CXCR4 surface receptors (PubMed:14990729). From Human immunodeficiency virus type 1 group M subtype B (isolate BRU/LAI) (HIV-1).
>Addgene plasmid #85140 | pLV-hTERT-IRES-hygro | addgene full sequence | sequence record 335116 | Addgene NGS Result
TGGAAGGGCTAATTCACTCCCAAAGAAGACAAGATATCCTTGATCTGTGGATCTACCACACACAAGGCTA
CTTCCCTGATTAGCAGAACTACACACCAGGGCCAGGGGTCAGATATCCACTGACCTTTGGATGGTGCTAC
AAGCTAGTACCAGTTGAGCCAGATAAGGTAGAAGAGGCCAATAAAGGAGAGAACACCAGCTTGTTACACC
CTGTGAGCCTGCATGGGATGGATGACCCGGAGAGAGAAGTGTTAGAGTGGAGGTTTGACAGCCGCCTAGC
ATTTCATCACGTGGCCCGAGAGCTGCATCCGGAGTACTTCAAGAACTGCTGATATCGAGCTTGCTACAAG
GGACTTTCCGCTGGGGACTTTCCAGGGAGGCGTGGCCTGGGCGGGACTGGGGAGTGGCGAGCCCTCAGAT
CCTGCATATAAGCAGCTGCTTTTTGCCTGTACTGGGTCTCTCTGGTTAGACCAGATCTGAGCCTGGGAGC
TCTCTGGCTAACTAGGGAACCCACTGCTTAAGCCTCAATAAAGCTTGCCTTGAGTGCTTCAAGTAGTGTG
TGCCCGTCTGTTGTGTGACTCTGGTAACTAGAGATCCCTCAGACCCTTTTAGTCAGTGTGGAAAATCTCT
AGCAGTGGCGCCCGAACAGGGACTTGAAAGCGAAAGGGAAACCAGAGGAGCTCTCTCGACGCAGGACTCG
GCTTGCTGAAGCGCGCACGGCAAGAGGCGAGGGGCGGCGACTGGTGAGTACGCCAAAAATTTTGACTAGC
GGAGGCTAGAAGGAGAGAGATGGGTGCGAGAGCGTCAGTATTAAGCGGGGGAGAATTAGATCGCGATGGG
AAAAAATTCGGTTAAGGCCAGGGGGAAAGAAAAAATATAAATTAAAACATATAGTATGGGCAAGCAGGGA
GCTAGAACGATTCGCAGTTAATCCTGGCCTGTTAGAAACATCAGAAGGCTGTAGACAAATACTGGGACAG
CTACAACCATCCCTTCAGACAGGATCAGAAGAACTTAGATCATTATATAATACAGTAGCAACCCTCTATT
GTGTGCATCAAAGGATAGAGATAAAAGACACCAAGGAAGCTTTAGACAAGATAGAGGAAGAGCAAAACAA
AAGTAAGACCACCGCACAGCAAGCGGCCGGCCGCTGATCTTCAGACCTGGAGGAGGAGATATGAGGGACA
ATTGGAGAAGTGAATTATATAAATATAAAGTAGTAAAAATTGAACCATTAGGAGTAGCACCCACCAAGGC
AAAGAGAAGAGTGGTGCAGAGAGAAAAAAGAGCAGTGGGAATAGGAGCTTTGTTCCTTGGGTTCTTGGGA
GCAGCAGGAAGCACTATGGGCGCAGCGTCAATGACGCTGACGGTACAGGCCAGACAATTATTGTCTGGTA
TAGTGCAGCAGCAGAACAATTTGCTGAGGGCTATTGAGGCGCAACAGCATCTGTTGCAACTCACAGTCTG
GGGCATCAAGCAGCTCCAGGCAAGAATCCTGGCTGTGGAAAGATACCTAAAGGATCAACAGCTCCTGGGG
ATTTGGGGTTGCTCTGGAAAACTCATTTGCACCACTGCTGTGCCTTGGAATGCTAGTTGGAGTAATAAAT
CTCTGGAACAGATTTGGAATCACACGACCTGGATGGAGTGGGACAGAGAAATTAACAATTACACAAGCTT
AATACACTCCTTAATTGAAGAATCGCAAAACCAGCAAGAAAAGAATGAACAAGAATTATTGGAATTAGAT
AAATGGGCAAGTTTGTGGAATTGGTTTAACATAACAAATTGGCTGTGGTATATAAAATTATTCATAATGA
TAGTAGGAGGCTTGGTAGGTTTAAGAATAGTTTTTGCTGTACTTTCTATAGTGAATAGAGTTAGGCAGGG
ATATTCACCATTATCGTTTCAGACCCACCTCCCAACCCCGAGGGGACCCGACAGGCCCGAAGGAATAGAA
GAAGAAGGTGGAGAGAGAGACAGAGACAGATCCATTCGATTAGTGAACGGATCTCGACGGTATCGCCTTT
AAAAGAAAAGGGGGGATTGGGGGGTACAGTGCAGGGGAAAGAATAGTAGACATAATAGCAACAGACATAC
AAACTAAAGAATTACAAAAACAAATTACAAAAATTCAAAATTTTCGGGTTTATTACAGGGACAGCAGAGA
TCCAGTTTATCGATGAGGCCCTTTCGTCTTCACTCGAGGTGCCCGTCAGTGGGCAGAGCGCACATCGCCC
ACAGTCCCCGAGAAGTTGGGGGGAGGGGTCGGCAATTGAACCGGTGCCTAGAGAAGGTGGCGCGGGGTAA
ACTGGGAAAGTGATGTCGTGTACTGGCTCCGCCTTTTTCCCGAGGGTGGGGGAGAACCGTATATAAGTGC
AGTAGTCGCCGTGAACGTTCTTTTTCGCAACGGGTTTGCCGCCAGAACACAGGTAAGTGCCGTGTGTGGT
TCCCGCGGGCCTGGCCTCTTTACGGGTTATGGCCCTTGCGTGCCTTGAATTACTTCCACCTGGCTGCAGT
ACGTGATTCTTGATCCCGAGCTTCGGGTTGGAAGTGGGTGGGAGAGTTCGAGGCCTTGCGCTTAAGGAGC
CCCTTCGCCTCGTGCTTGAGTTGAGGCCTGGCCTGGGCGCTGGGGCCGCCGCGTGCGAATCTGGTGGCAC
CTTCGCGCCTGTCTCGCTGCTTTCGATAAGTCTCTAGCCATTTAAAATTTTTGATGACCTGCTGCGACGC
TTTTTTTCTGGCAAGATAGTCTTGTAAATGCGGGCCAAGATCTGCACACTGGTATTTCGGTTTTTGGGGC
CGCGGGCGGCGACGGGGCCCGTGCGTCCCAGCGCACATGTTCGGCGAGGCGGGGCCTGCGAGCGCGGCCA
CCGAGAATCGGACGGGGGTAGTCTCAAGCTGGCCGGCCTGCTCTGGTGCCTGGCCTCGCGCCGCCGTGTA
TCGCCCCGCCCTGGGCGGCAAGGCTGGCCCGGTCGGCACCAGTTGCGTGAGCGGAAAGATGGCCGCTTCC
CGGCCCTGCTGCAGGGAGCTCAAAATGGAGGACGCGGCGCTCGGGAGAGCGGGCGGGTGAGTCACCCACA
CAAAGGAAAAGGGCCTTTCCGTCCTCAGCCGTCGCTTCATGTGACTCCACGGAGTACCGGGCGCCGTCCA
GGCACCTCGATTAGTTCTCGAGCTTTTGGAGTACGTCGTCTTTAGGTTGGGGGGAGGGGTTTTATGCGAT
GGAGTTTCCCCACACTGAGTGGGTGGAGACTGAAGTTAGGCCAGCTTGGCACTTGATGTAATTCTCCTTG
GAATTTGCCCTTTTTGAGTTTGGATCTTGGTTCATTCTCAAGCCTCAGACAGTGGTTCAAAGTTTTTTTC
TTCCATTTCAGGTGTCGTGAGGATCCATGCCGCGCGCTCCCCGCTGCCGAGCCGTGCGCTCCCTGCTGCG
CAGCCACTACCGCGAGGTGCTGCCGCTGGCCACGTTCGTGCGGCGCCTGGGGCCCCAGGGCTGGCGGCTG
GTGCAGCGCGGGGACCCGGCGGCTTTCCGCGCGCTGGTGGCCCAGTGCCTGGTGTGCGTGCCCTGGGACG
CACGGCCGCCCCCCGCCGCCCCCTCCTTCCGCCAGGTGTCCTGCCTGAAGGAGCTGGTGGCCCGAGTGCT
GCAGAGGCTGTGCGAGCGCGGCGCGAAGAACGTGCTGGCCTTCGGCTTCGCGCTGCTGGACGGGGCCCGC
GGGGGCCCCCCCGAGGCCTTCACCACCAGCGTGCGCAGCTACCTGCCCAACACGGTGACCGACGCACTGC
GGGGGAGCGGGGCGTGGGGGCTGCTGCTGCGCCGCGTGGGCGACGACGTGCTGGTTCACCTGCTGGCACG
CTGCGCGCTCTTTGTGCTGGTGGCTCCCAGCTGCGCCTACCAGGTGTGCGGGCCGCCGCTGTACCAGCTC
GGCGCTGCCACTCAGGCCCGGCCCCCGCCACACGCTAGTGGACCCCGAAGGCGTCTGGGATGCGAACGGG
CCTGGAACCATAGCGTCAGGGAGGCCGGGGTCCCCCTGGGCCTGCCAGCCCCGGGTGCGAGGAGGCGCGG
GGGCAGTGCCAGCCGAAGTCTGCCGTTGCCCAAGAGGCCCAGGCGTGGCGCTGCCCCTGAGCCGGAGCGG
ACGCCCGTTGGGCAGGGGTCCTGGGCCCACCCGGGCAGGACGCGTGGACCGAGTGACCGTGGTTTCTGTG
TGGTGTCACCTGCCAGACCCGCCGAAGAAGCCACCTCTTTGGAGGGTGCGCTCTCTGGCACGCGCCACTC
CCACCCATCCGTGGGCCGCCAGCACCACGCGGGCCCCCCATCCACATCGCGGCCACCACGTCCCTGGGAC
ACGCCTTGTCCCCCGGTGTACGCCGAGACCAAGCACTTCCTCTACTCCTCAGGCGACAAGGAGCAGCTGC
GGCCCTCCTTCCTACTCAGCTCTCTGAGGCCCAGCCTGACTGGCGCTCGGAGGCTCGTGGAGACCATCTT
TCTGGGTTCCAGGCCCTGGATGCCAGGGACTCCCCGCAGGTTGCCCCGCCTGCCCCAGCGCTACTGGCAA
ATGCGGCCCCTGTTTCTGGAGCTGCTTGGGAACCACGCGCAGTGCCCCTACGGGGTGCTCCTCAAGACGC
ACTGCCCGCTGCGAGCTGCGGTCACCCCAGCAGCCGGTGTCTGTGCCCGGGAGAAGCCCCAGGGCTCTGT
GGCGGCCCCCGAGGAGGAGGACACAGACCCCCGTCGCCTGGTGCAGCTGCTCCGCCAGCACAGCAGCCCC
TGGCAGGTGTACGGCTTCGTGCGGGCCTGCCTGCGCCGGCTGGTGCCCCCAGGCCTCTGGGGCTCCAGGC
ACAACGAACGCCGCTTCCTCAGGAACACCAAGAAGTTCATCTCCCTGGGGAAGCATGCCAAGCTCTCGCT
GCAGGAGCTGACGTGGAAGATGAGCGTGCGGGGCTGCGCTTGGCTGCGCAGGAGCCCAGGGGTTGGCTGT
GTTCCGGCCGCAGAGCACCGTCTGCGTGAGGAGATCCTGGCCAAGTTCCTGCACTGGCTGATGAGTGTGT
ACGTCGTCGAGCTGCTCAGGTCTTTCTTTTATGTCACGGAGACCACGTTTCAAAAGAACAGGCTCTTTTT
CTACCGGAAGAGTGTCTGGAGCAAGTTGCAAAGCATTGGAATCAGACAGCACTTGAAGAGGGTGCAGCTG
CGGGAGCTGTCGGAAGCAGAGGTCAGGCAGCATCGGGAAGCCAGGCCCGCCCTGCTGACGTCCAGACTCC
GCTTCATCCCCAAGCCTGACGGGCTGCGGCCGATTGTGAACATGGACTACGTCGTGGGAGCCAGAACGTT
CCGCAGAGAAAAGAGGGCCGAGCGTCTCACCTCGAGGGTGAAGGCACTGTTCAGCGTGCTCAACTACGAG
CGGGCGCGGCGCCCCGGCCTCCTGGGCGCCTCTGTGCTGGGCCTGGACGATATCCACAGGGCCTGGCGCA
CCTTCGTGCTGCGTGTGCGGGCCCAGGACCCGCCGCCTGAGCTGTACTTTGTCAAGGTGGATGTGACGGG
CGCGTACGACACCATCCCCCAGGACAGGCTCACGGAGGTCATCGCCAGCATCATCAAACCCCAGAACACG
TACTGCGTGCGTCGGTATGCCGTGGTCCAGAAGGCCGCCCATGGGCACGTCCGCAAGGCCTTCAAGAGCC
ACGTCTCTACCTTGACAGACCTCCAGCCGTACATGCGACAGTTCGTGGCTCACCTGCAGGAGACCAGCCC
GCTGAGGGATGCCGTCGTCATCGAGCAGAGCTCCTCCCTGAATGAGGCCAGCAGTGGCCTCTTCGACGTC
TTCCTACGCTTCATGTGCCACCACGCCGTGCGCATCAGGGGCAAGTCCTACGTCCAGTGCCAGGGGATCC
CGCAGGGCTCCATCCTCTCCACGCTGCTCTGCAGCCTGTGCTACGGCGACATGGAGAACAAGCTGTTTGC
GGGGATTCGGCGGGACGGGCTGCTCCTGCGTTTGGTGGATGATTTCTTGTTGGTGACACCTCACCTCACC
CACGCGAAAACCTTCCTCAGGACCCTGGTCCGAGGTGTCCCTGAGTATGGCTGCGTGGTGAACTTGCGGA
AGACAGTGGTGAACTTCCCTGTAGAAGACGAGGCCCTGGGTGGCACGGCTTTTGTTCAGATGCCGGCCCA
CGGCCTATTCCCCTGGTGCGGCCTGCTGCTGGATACCCGGACCCTGGAGGTGCAGAGCGACTACTCCAGC
TATGCCCGGACCTCCATCAGAGCCAGTCTCACCTTCAACCGCGGCTTCAAGGCTGGGAGGAACATGCGTC
GCAAACTCTTTGGGGTCTTGCGGCTGAAGTGTCACAGCCTGTTTCTGGATTTGCAGGTGAACAGCCTCCA
GACGGTGTGCACCAACATCTACAAGATCCTCCTGCTGCAGGCGTACAGGTTTCACGCATGTGTGCTGCAG
CTCCCATTTCATCAGCAAGTTTGGAAGAACCCCACATTTTTCCTGCGCGTCATCTCTGACACGGCCTCCC
TCTGCTACTCCATCCTGAAAGCCAAGAACGCAGGGATGTCGCTGGGGGCCAAGGGCGCCGCCGGCCCTCT
GCCCTCCGAGGCCGTGCAGTGGCTGTGCCACCAAGCATTCCTGCTCAAGCTGACTCGACACCGTGTCACC
TACGTGCCACTCCTGGGGTCACTCAGGACAGCCCAGACGCAGCTGAGTCGGAAGCTCCCGGGGACGACGC
TGACTGCCCTGGAGGCCGCAGCCAACCCGGCACTGCCCTCAGACTTCAAGACCATCCTGGACTGAGAATT
CCTCGAGGGCGGCCGCTCTAGAGTCGACGGGCCGCGGTAACAATTGTTAACTAACTTAAGCTAGCAACGG
TTTCCCTCTAGCGGGATCAATTCCGCCCCCCCCCCCTAACGTTACTGGCCGAAGCCGCTTGGAATAAGGC
CGGTGTGCGTTTGTCTATATGTTATTTTCCACCATATTGCCGTCTTTTGGCAATGTGAGGGCCCGGAAAC
CTGGCCCTGTCTTCTTGACGAGCATTCCTAGGGGTCTTTCCCCTCTCGCCAAAGGAATGCAAGGTCTGTT
GAATGTCGTGAAGGAAGCAGTTCCTCTGGAAGCTTCTTGAAGACAAACAACGTCTGTAGCGACCCTTTGC
AGGCAGCGGAACCCCCCACCTGGCGACAGGTGCCTCTGCGGCCAAAAGCCACGTGTATAAGATACACCTG
CAAAGGCGGCACAACCCCAGTGCCACGTTGTGAGTTGGATAGTTGTGGAAAGAGTCAAATGGCTCTCCTC
AAGCGTATTCAACAAGGGGCTGAAGGATGCCCAGAAGGTACCCCATTGTATGGGATCTGATCTGGGGCCT
CGGTGCACATGCTTTACATGTGTTTAGTCGAGGTTAAAAAAACGTCTAGGCCCCCCGAACCACGGGGACG
TGGTTTTCCTTTGAAAAACACGATAATACCATGAAAAAGCCTGAACTCACCGCGACGTCTGTCGAGAAGT
TTCTGATCGAAAAGTTCGACAGCGTCTCCGACCTGATGCAGCTCTCGGAGGGCGAAGAATCTCGTGCTTT
CAGCTTCGATGTAGGAGGGCGTGGATATGTCCTGCGGGTAAATAGCTGCGCCGATGGTTTCTACAAAGAT
CGTTATGTTTATCGGCACTTTGCATCGGCCGCGCTCCCGATTCCGGAAGTGCTTGACATTGGGGAATTTA
GCGAGAGCCTGACCTATTGCATCTCCCGCCGTGCACAGGGTGTCACGTTGCAAGACCTGCCTGAAACCGA
ACTGCCCGCTGTTCTGCAGCCGGTCGCGGAGGCCATGGATGCGATCGCTGCGGCCGATCTTAGCCAGACG
AGCGGGTTCGGCCCATTCGGACCGCAAGGAATCGGTCAATACACTACATGGCGTGATTTCATATGCGCGA
TTGCTGATCCCCATGTGTATCACTGGCAAACTGTGATGGACGACACCGTCAGTGCGTCCGTCGCGCAGGC
TCTCGATGAGCTGATGCTTTGGGCCGAGGACTGCCCCGAAGTCCGGCACCTCGTGCACGCGGATTTCGGC
TCCAACAATGTCCTGACGGACAATGGCCGCATAACAGCGGTCATTGACTGGAGCGAGGCGATGTTCGGGG
ATTCCCAATACGAGGTCGCCAACATCTTCTTCTGGAGGCCGTGGTTGGCTTGTATGGAGCAGCAGACGCG
CTACTTCGAGCGGAGGCATCCGGAGCTTGCAGGATCGCCGCGGCTCCGGGCGTATATGCTCCGCATTGGT
CTTGACCAACTCTATCAGAGCTTGGTTGACGGCAATTTCGATGATGCAGCTTGGGCGCAGGGTCGATGCG
ACGCAATCGTCCGATCCGGAGCCGGGACTGTCGGGCGTACACAAATCGCCCGCAGAAGCGCGGCCGTCTG
GACCGATGGCTGTGTAGAAGTACTCGCCGATAGTGGAAACCGACGCCCCAGCACTCGTCCGAGGGCAAAG
GAATAGCCCGGGCGGGGCGCGTCTGGAACAATCAACCTCTGGATTACAAAATTTGTGAAAGATTGACTGG
TATTCTTAACTATGTTGCTCCTTTTACGCTATGTGGATACGCTGCTTTAATGCCTTTGTATCATGCTATT
GCTTCCCGTATGGCTTTCATTTTCTCCTCCTTGTATAAATCCTGGTTGCTGTCTCTTTATGAGGAGTTGT
GGCCCGTTGTCAGGCAACGTGGCGTGGTGTGCACTGTGTTTGCTGACGCAACCCCCACTGGTTGGGGCAT
TGCCACCACCTGTCAGCTCCTTTCCGGGACTTTCGCTTTCCCCCTCCCTATTGCCACGGCGGAACTCATC
GCCGCCTGCCTTGCCCGCTGCTGGACAGGGGCTCGGCTGTTGGGCACTGACAATTCCGTGGTGTTGTCGG
GGAAGCTGACGTCCTTTCCATGGCTGCTCGCCTGTGTTGCCACCTGGATTCTGCGCGGGACGTCCTTCTG
CTACGTCCCTTCGGCCCTCAATCCAGCGGACCTTCCTTCCCGCGGCCTGCTGCCGGCTCTGCGGCCTCTT
CCGCGTCTTCGCCTTCGCCCTCAGACGAGTCGGATCTCCCTTTGGGCCGCCTCCCCGCCTGGAATTAATT
CTGCAGTCGAGACCTAGAAAAACATGGAGCAATCACAAGTAGCAATACAGCAGCTACCAATGCTGATTGT
GCCTGGCTAGAAGCACAAGAGGAGGAGGAGGTGGGTTTTCCAGTCACACCTCAGGTACCTTTAAGACCAA
TGACTTACAAGGCAGCTGTAGATCTTAGCCACTTTTTAAAAGAAAAGAGGGGACTGGAAGGGCTAATTCA
CTCCCAACGAAGACAAGATATCCTTGATCTGTGGATCTACCACACACAAGGCTACTTCCCTGATTAGCAG
AACTACACACCAGGGCCAGGGGTCAGATATCCACTGACCTTTGGATGGTGCTACAAGCTAGTACCAGTTG
AGCCAGATAAGGTAGAAGAGGCCAATAAAGGAGAGAACACCAGCTTGTTACACCCTGTGAGCCTGCATGG
GATGGATGACCCGGAGAGAGAAGTGTTAGAGTGGAGGTTTGACAGCCGCCTAGCATTTCATCACGTGGCC
CGAGAGCTGCATCCGGAGTACTTCAAGAACTGCTGATATCGAGCTTGCTACAAGGGACTTTCCGCTGGGG
ACTTTCCAGGGAGGCGTGGCCTGGGCGGGACTGGGGAGTGGCGAGCCCTCAGATCCTGCATATAAGCAGC
TGCTTTTTGCCTGTACTGGGTCTCTCTGGTTAGACCAGATCTGAGCCTGGGAGCTCTCTGGCTAACTAGG
GAACCCACTGCTTAAGCCTCAATAAAGCTTGCCTTGAGTGCTTCAAGTAGTGTGTGCCCGTCTGTTGTGT
GACTCTGGTAACTAGAGATCCCTCAGACCCTTTTAGTCAGTGTGGAAAATCTCTAGCAGTAGTAGTTCAT
GTCATCTTATTATTCAGTATTTATAACTTGCAAAGAAATGAATATCAGAGAGTGAGAGGCCTTGACATTG
CTAGCGTTTACCGTCGACCTCTAGCTAGAGCTTGGCGTAATCATGGTCATAGCTGTTTCCTGTGTGAAAT
TGTTATCCGCTCACAATTCCACACAACATACGAGCCGGAAGCATAAAGTGTAAAGCCTGGGGTGCCTAAT
GAGTGAGCTAACTCACATTAATTGCGTTGCGCTCACTGCCCGCTTTCCAGTCGGGAAACCTGTCGTGCCA
GCTGCATTAATGAATCGGCCAACGCGCGGGGAGAGGCGGTTTGCGTATTGGGCGCTCTTCCGCTTCCTCG
CTCACTGACTCGCTGCGCTCGGTCGTTCGGCTGCGGCGAGCGGTATCAGCTCACTCAAAGGCGGTAATAC
GGTTATCCACAGAATCAGGGGATAACGCAGGAAAGAACATGTGAGCAAAAGGCCAGCAAAAGGCCAGGAA
CCGTAAAAAGGCCGCGTTGCTGGCGTTTTTCCATAGGCTCCGCCCCCCTGACGAGCATCACAAAAATCGA
CGCTCAAGTCAGAGGTGGCGAAACCCGACAGGACTATAAAGATACCAGGCGTTTCCCCCTGGAAGCTCCC
TCGTGCGCTCTCCTGTTCCGACCCTGCCGCTTACCGGATACCTGTCCGCCTTTCTCCCTTCGGGAAGCGT
GGCGCTTTCTCATAGCTCACGCTGTAGGTATCTCAGTTCGGTGTAGGTCGTTCGCTCCAAGCTGGGCTGT
GTGCACGAACCCCCCGTTCAGCCCGACCGCTGCGCCTTATCCGGTAACTATCGTCTTGAGTCCAACCCGG
TAAGACACGACTTATCGCCACTGGCAGCAGCCACTGGTAACAGGATTAGCAGAGCGAGGTATGTAGGCGG
TGCTACAGAGTTCTTGAAGTGGTGGCCTAACTACGGCTACACTAGAAGAACAGTATTTGGTATCTGCGCT
CTGCTGAAGCCAGTTACCTTCGGAAAAAGAGTTGGTAGCTCTTGATCCGGCAAACAAACCACCGCTGGTA
GCGGTGGTTTTTTTGTTTGCAAGCAGCAGATTACGCGCAGAAAAAAAGGATCTCAAGAAGATCCTTTGAT
CTTTTCTACGGGGTCTGACGCTCAGTGGAACGAAAACTCACGTTAAGGGATTTTGGTCATGAGATTATCA
AAAAGGATCTTCACCTAGATCCTTTTAAATTAAAAATGAAGTTTTAAATCAATCTAAAGTATATATGAGT
AAACTTGGTCTGACAGTTACCAATGCTTAATCAGTGAGGCACCTATCTCAGCGATCTGTCTATTTCGTTC
ATCCATAGTTGCCTGACTCCCCGTCGTGTAGATAACTACGATACGGGAGGGCTTACCATCTGGCCCCAGT
GCTGCAATGATACCGCGAGACCCACGCTCACCGGCTCCAGATTTATCAGCAATAAACCAGCCAGCCGGAA
GGGCCGAGCGCAGAAGTGGTCCTGCAACTTTATCCGCCTCCATCCAGTCTATTAATTGTTGCCGGGAAGC
TAGAGTAAGTAGTTCGCCAGTTAATAGTTTGCGCAACGTTGTTGCCATTGCTACAGGCATCGTGGTGTCA
CGCTCGTCGTTTGGTATGGCTTCATTCAGCTCCGGTTCCCAACGATCAAGGCGAGTTACATGATCCCCCA
TGTTGTGCAAAAAAGCGGTTAGCTCCTTCGGTCCTCCGATCGTTGTCAGAAGTAAGTTGGCCGCAGTGTT
ATCACTCATGGTTATGGCAGCACTGCATAATTCTCTTACTGTCATGCCATCCGTAAGATGCTTTTCTGTG
ACTGGTGAGTACTCAACCAAGTCATTCTGAGAATAGTGTATGCGGCGACCGAGTTGCTCTTGCCCGGCGT
CAATACGGGATAATACCGCGCCACATAGCAGAACTTTAAAAGTGCTCATCATTGGAAAACGTTCTTCGGG
GCGAAAACTCTCAAGGATCTTACCGCTGTTGAGATCCAGTTCGATGTAACCCACTCGTGCACCCAACTGA
TCTTCAGCATCTTTTACTTTCACCAGCGTTTCTGGGTGAGCAAAAACAGGAAGGCAAAATGCCGCAAAAA
AGGGAATAAGGGCGACACGGAAATGTTGAATACTCATACTCTTCCTTTTTCAATATTATTGAAGCATTTA
TCAGGGTTATTGTCTCATGAGCGGATACATATTTGAATGTATTTAGAAAAATAAACAAATAGGGGTTCCG
CGCACATTTCCCCGAAAAGTGCCACCTGACGTCGACGGATCGGGAGATCAACTTGTTTATTGCAGCTTAT
AATGGTTACAAATAAAGCAATAGCATCACAAATTTCACAAATAAAGCATTTTTTTCACTGCATTCTAGTT
GTGGTTTGTCCAAACTCATCAATGTATCTTATCATGTCTGGATCAACTGGATAACTCAAGCTAACCAAAA
TCATCCCAAACTTCCCACCCCATACCCTATTACCACTGCCAATTACCTGTGGTTTCATTTACTCTAAACC
TGTGATTCCTCTGAATTATTTTCATTTTAAAGAAATTGTATTTGTTAAATATGTACTACAAACTTAGTAG
T
